>Addgene plasmid #139932 | pMGB | addgene full sequence | sequence record 309672 | Addgene NGS Result
CCTGTTGATAGATCCAGTAATGACCTCAGAACTCCATCTGGATTTGTTCAGAACGCTCGGTTGCCGCCGG
GCGTTTTTTATTGGTGAGAATCCAGGGGTCCCCAATAATTACGATTTAAATTGGCGGGATCCAATCGCTC
GAGCGCGAGGTCACAATTGGAGATGATCCGCCAGCGCCGAAGCCATCATAACTGCATTGAATAATTCAAA
GTGCATTGAATAAGGCAGGGTGCATAAGGCGCAGCCTTTCGATTAACTCCATTTCCTGCGGCGACAACGT
CGCCGCTTGCCCCCCCGACGGGGGTCAAGCGAGGCACAGGGACCCGCCGCCTCTTGGCGGTGGGTGGCCG
CAGCTTGACGCCCGAACACTCCGCCGCCCAACCCTGCCTGCTCTCCTCTGTTCAATGAAATTGAACGGAG
GAGATGCCTCCCGGCGAGGGCCTTTCTTTCTTGCATAACGTTCATGCTACGTTCCAACGGTTATACCGTA
TGAGCGTCGAACTGTATAATCGTTGAACAGTCGAACCATCCCCCCGCGCCAGCGCGGGGAGCAGGGATGG
GTTCGGGGGCCGGAAGTTAGGCAAATCGCGGAGCCGTGGCGCCCTCGGTACATCCGCGAAATCGGTTGAC
ACTTTGCCCCCAGAACGGCTGCAACCTACCGCTTGGCGACAGCCGCGTGACGGTACTTTTCCGCTGTGGA
TTCGGACACGAATATCTGTTCAGCAGCCAGGGCGCGGGCGATCTGGCGACGGCCGAGGCCCTGATGGGCC
AATTCTGTGATCCGGTCTATGACCGCTTGGCTCATCGGCACCCGAGGACCGCCGATACCAGATTGGCGCA
CATCGCCAATGGTGGGTGGAACCGAGGGAGCCGGAGCCGGTGCAGATTTCTGCACAGTTGGTTCACGCCG
TCGTTCTAGCGCATCGAGACGCTGCACGATCACGGCGAGCTGATCGTTGACGTATTGTCGCTCCTCGGAC
TGCGCAATTGTGATCAGAAATTCGAGGAGCTCGGCCACGGTGACGCCGCGTCGAAGGGCCATAGCCTGTA
TGTGGTCGCGGACCGCATCAGGACAGCGAATCGTCCATCTCGTGTCTGACACATTCCCGGTTTTTGTCTG
ACTCATCGTCGCCCCCAATGTCTGACAGATTCGAGAAAGAGTCATACCGGCTAACGCGAACGCTGACAAC
GAATGTCTGACAAAATGATGATTACGTCAGACATTGATGTCTGCCTAAATCGCAATAGTGTCTGACATGG
TTTTTGGCGTTCCGTATATAAAATATGCGCCAAAATCTAGTGCGTCAGCCAAACGGCAAACGCAAACAGT
TGACACCATTTCCGGTTTTATGAGACTGTGAAAAGACCAAAGGCCGCCTTGCGGCGGCCTAGGTGATTGT
GGTCCCGGCGACCAAGGCTGCGAAAACTTGGCGGTCCAGCAGCAGAGGAAGCCCGTTTGAAAGGTCCGGC
TTGCGCCGGAACCACCTAATGACAATAGCAATTCGCCGCACAGTTTTCAACACCCAGCCCGCCATGATTC
GCGGCGGCGTTGAACGTTGAACAACAGACGTCTCAAACAGACACCCGCAAACGCGAACGGTATCGGTTGC
AGGATGCAGCCGCTGAACTGCTGCCGGATTATCGGGTGCGGCATTGCCACCGCTCAATTGGATGTGGCTG
TGGCGAGTTGGTCAGCGTTGTTACCAATGGGCAGTCGGCCAATTTCAAAGGCGTGCAGACCTGCGGCTCG
GTCTGGCACTGCCCAATCTGTTCGGCAAAAATCAGCAATGTTCGGCGCGGCGAGCTGAACGAGCTGCTGC
GCTGGGGGCGGGAGAGGGAGCTGATCCCGCTGATGGTGACGCTGACAGGCCATCACAATGCACGGATGAG
CCTCGCTGAATGTCTGACGGTGATGAAGAAGGCCAAGCAGAGCCTTCACCAGTCTGGCCCATGGAAGCGC
CATGTTGGCCCGGTGGTCGAAGGGCACGTCACGGCAACGGAGGTCAATCGGTCACGCCGCCATGGCTGGC
ACGTCCATTTTCACGTCCTGATGCTGATTGAGGCCGCCAGCGAGGCCGAAGCGATTGCGCTCGTGACCCG
ACACCTCGAACCTGAATGGCTCCGGCAGCTTGAGCGCCAAGGCAGCTGGGGCGGCGAACATGCGTTAGAC
GTCCAGGGCGCAGCCGATGCGGATCGGTATGTGGCCAAGTGGGGCGCGGCTGAGGAATTGGCTCTGTCGG
GCGAAAAGCGGGCGCGCGGCGACGCCGAAATTAAGGGTCAAACGCCGTGGGAATTGTTGGCCGCTGCGGC
TGATGGTGACGTCCAGGCTGGCCGCGATTTTGTGGAGTACGCGACCCTGTTTCATGGCAAACGCCAGCTC
GTTTGGTCGCGAGGACTGAAAGAGCGTGTCGGCCTCAAGGTGGTGGAAGACGACGAGGCCGCCGGCGAGC
TGGAGGATGTCGCAGATAGCGCCATCAACGAAGTGGCCGTGTTGCCGAGGCCGACTTGGCGTCACATCGT
CCGGCGCAGGCTCCGCGCGGATCTGCTGGCCGCCGCTCGTGATGACGGATTCGATGGCGTCGCGCGGCTG
CTCAATGAGCATGGCATCGGCGGAGCTATGCCCGGCGGCTGGCGACCAATGCTTAGCGAATATACCGAGC
ATATTGCGATGGCTGCGTGACTCTTTTGGCCCACCGGCCTGAGGGAAATTTGCCTCGCGATTAAGTGAGA
GGGCCGCGGCAAAGCCGTTTTTCCATAGGCTCCGCCCCCCTGACAAGCATCACGAAATCTGACGCTCAAA
TCAGTGGTGGCGAAACCCGACAGGACTATAAAGATACCAGGCGTTTCCCCCTGGCGGCTCCCTCGTGCGC
TCTCCTGTTCCTGCCTTTCGGTTTACCGGTGTCATTCCGCTGTTATGGCCGCGTTTGTCTCATTCCACGC
CTGACACTCAGTTCCGGGTAGGCAGTTCGCTCCAAGCTGGACTGTATGCACGAACCCCCCGTTCAGTCCG
ACCGCTGCGCCTTATCCGGTAACTATCGTCTTGAGTCCAACCCGGAAAGACATGCAAAAGCACCACTGGC
AGCAGCCACTGGTAATTGATTTAGAGGAGTTAGTCTTGAAGTCATGCGCCGGTTAAGGCTAAACTGAAAG
GACAAGTTTTGGTGACTGCGCTCCTCCAAGCCAGTTACCTCGGTTCAAAGAGTTGGTAGCTCAGAGAACC
TTCGAAAAACCGCCCTGCAAGGCGGTTTTTTCGTTTTCAGAGCAAGAGATTACGCGCAGACCAAAACGAT
CTCAAGAAGATCATCTTATTAATCAGATAAAATATTTCAAGATTTAGAACTCCAGCATGAGATCCCCGCG
CTGGAGGATCATCCAGCCGGCGTCCCGGAAAACGATTCCGAAGCCCAACCTTTCATAGAAGGCGGCGGTG
GAATCGAAATCTCGTGATGGCAGGTTGGGCGTCGCTTGGTCGGTCATTTCGAACCCCAGAGTCCCGCTCA
GAAGAACTCGTCAAGAAGGCGATAGAAGGCGATGCGCTGCGAATCGGGAGCGGCGATACCGTAAAGCACG
AGGAAGCGGTCAGCCCATTCGCCGCCAAGCTCTTCAGCAATATCACGGGTAGCCAACGCTATGTCCTGAT
AGCGGTCCGCCACACCCAGCCGGCCACAGTCGATGAATCCAGAAAAGCGGCCATTTTCCACCATGATATT
CGGCAAGCAGGCATCGCCATGGGTCACGACGAGATCCTCGCCGTCGGGCATGCGCGCCTTGAGCCTGGCG
AACAGTTCGGCTGGCGCGAGCCCCTGATGCTCTTCGTCCAGATCATCCTGATCGACAAGACCGGCTTCCA
TCCGAGTACGTGCTCGCTCGATGCGATGTTTCGCTTGGTGGTCGAATGGGCAGGTAGCCGGATCAAGCGT
ATGCAGCCGCCGCATTGCATCAGCCATGATGGATACTTTCTCGGCAGGAGCAAGGTGAGATGACAGGAGA
TCCTGCCCCGGCACTTCGCCCAATAGCAGCCAGTCCCTTCCCGCTTCAGTGACAACGTCGAGCACAGCTG
CGCAAGGAACGCCCGTCGTGGCCAGCCACGATAGCCGCGCTGCCTCGTCCTGCAGTTCATTCAGGGCACC
GGACAGGTCGGTCTTGACAAAAAGAACCGGGCGCCCCTGCGCTGACAGCCGGAACACGGCGGCATCAGAG
CAGCCGATTGTCTGTTGTGCCCAGTCATAGCCGAATAGCCTCTCCACCCAAGCGGCCGGAGAACCTGCGT
GCAATCCATCTTGTTCAATCATGCGAAACGATCCTCATCCTGTCTCTTGATCAGATCTTGATCCCCTGCG
CCATCAGATCCTTGGCGGCAAGAAAGCCATCCAGTTTACTTTGCAGGGCTTCCCAACCTTACCAGAGGGC
GCCCCAGCTGGCAATTCCGGTTCGCTTGCTGTCCATAAAACCGCCCAGTCTAGCTATCGCCATGTAAGCC
CACTGCAAGCTACCTGCTTTCTCTTTGCGCTTGCGTTTTCCCTTGTCCAGATAGCCCAGGGGAAGCGTGG
CGCTTTTCCGCTGCATAACCCTGCTTCGGGGTCATTATAGCGATTTTTTCGGTATATCCATCCTTTTTCG
CACGATATACAGGATTTTGCCAAAGGGTTCGTGTAGACTTTCCTTGGTGTATCCAACGGCGTCAGCCGGG
CAGGATAGGTGAAGTAGGCCCACCCGCGAGCGGGTGTTCCTTCTTCACTGTCCCTTATTCGCACCTGGCG
GTGCTCAACGGGAATCCTGCTCTGCGAGGCTGGCCGGCTACCGCCGGCGTAACAGATGAGGGCAAGCGGA
TGGCTGATGAAACCAAGCCAACCAGGAAGGGCAGCCCACCTATCAAGGTGTACTGCCTTCCAGACGAACG
AAGAGCGATTGAGGAAAAGGCGGCGGCGGCCGGCATGAGCCTGTCGGCCTACCTGCTGGCCGTCGGCCAG
GGCTACAAAATCACGGGCGTCGTGGACTATGAGCACGTCCGCGAGCTGGCCCGCATCAATGGCGACCTGG
GCCGCCTGGGCGGCCTGCTGAAACTCTGGCTCACCGACGACCCGCGCACGGCGCGGTTCGGTGATGCCAC
GATCCTCGCCCTGCTGGCGAAGATCGAAGAGAAGCAGGACGAGCTTGGCAAGGTCATGATGGGCGTGGTC
CGCCCGAGGGCAGAGCCATGACTTTTTTAGCCGCTAAAACGGCCGGGGGGTGCGCGTGATTGCCAAGCAC
GTCCCCATGCGCTCCATACAGTTAGGGCGCGCCCAGCTGTCTAGGGCGGCGGATTTGTCCTACTCAGGAG
AGCGTTCACCGACAAACAACAGATAAAACGAAAGGCCCAGTCTTTCGACTGAGCCTTTCGTTTTATTTGA
TGCCTTTAATTAAAGCGGATAACAATTTCAGAATTCTCATGAGACCTTGACAGCTAGCTCAGTCCTAGGT
ATAATGCTAGCTCTAGAAATAATTTTGTTTATCTCTCGAGGAGGTATACTAGATGCGTAAAGGCGAAGAG
CTGTTCACTGGTGTCGTCCCTATTCTGGTGGAACTGGATGGTGATGTCAACGGTCATAAGTTTTCCGTGC
GTGGCGAGGGTGAAGGTGACGCAACTAATGGTAAACTGACGCTGAAGTTCATCTGTACTACTGGTAAACT
GCCGGTACCTTGGCCGACTCTGGTAACGACGCTGACTTATGGTGTTCAGTGCTTTGCTCGTTATCCGGAC
CATATGAAGCAGCATGACTTCTTCAAGTCCGCCATGCCGGAAGGCTATGTGCAGGAACGCACGATTTCCT
TTAAGGATGACGGCACGTACAAAACGCGTGCGGAAGTGAAATTTGAAGGCGATACCCTGGTAAACCGCAT
TGAGCTGAAAGGCATTGACTTTAAAGAAGACGGCAATATCCTGGGCCATAAGCTGGAATACAATTTTAAC
AGCCACAATGTTTACATCACCGCCGATAAACAAAAAAATGGCATTAAAGCGAATTTTAAAATTCGCCACA
ACGTGGAGGATGGCAGCGTGCAGCTGGCTGATCACTACCAGCAAAACACTCCAATCGGTGATGGTCCTGT
TCTGCTGCCAGACAATCACTATCTGAGCACGCAAAGCGTTCTGTCTAAAGATCCGAACGAGAAACGCGAT
CATATGGTTCTGCTGGAGTTCGTAACCGCAGCGGGCATCACGCATGGTATGGATGAACTGTACAAATGAT
GGTCTCAAAGCTTGCGGCCGCGTCGTGACTGGGAAAACCCTGGCGACTAGTCTTGGACT
Features (pLannotate 1.2.2; 11 found; start..end, strand, type, name):
   2750..3295    -  rep_origin     p15A ori: Plasmids containing the medium-copy-number p15A origin of replication can be propagated in E. coli cells that contain a second plasmid with the ColE1 origin.
   3337..3477    -  CDS            ble (fragment): BLE_KLEPN - Experimental evidence at protein level: Swiss-Prot protein existence level 1. Binding protein with a strong affinity to the bleomycin family of antibiotics. Binds to CL990; an antimitotic-antibiotic compound. From Klebsiella pneumoniae.
   3501..4292    -  CDS            neo: KKA2_KLEPN - Also known as kan, nptII. Experimental evidence at protein level: Swiss-Prot protein existence level 1. Resistance to kanamycin, neomycin, paromomycin, ribostamycin, butirosin and gentamicin B. From Klebsiella pneumoniae.
   4324..4539    -  CDS            tnpA (fragment): TN5P_ECOLX - Also known as tnp. Experimental evidence at protein level: Swiss-Prot protein existence level 1. Mediates transposition of transposon Tn5 by a 'cut and paste' mechanism. First, the monomeric transposase binds the 19 bp inverted DNA repeats flanking the transposon. Then, dimerization of the DNA- bound transposase creates a synaptic DNA complex. After nicking of the first DNA strand, excision of the transposon proceeds through a series of intermediates. The transposase then mediates the insertion of the transposon at a new site by strand transfer. The activity of the wild- type tran
   4688..4797    +  oriT           oriT: incP origin of transfer
   4830..5201    +  CDS            traJ: oriT-recognizing protein; traJ
   5303..5389    -  terminator     rrnB T1 terminator: Escherichia coli rrnB; transcription terminator T1 from the E. coli rrnB gene
   5437..5471    +  promoter       J23119 promoter: bacterial promoter (Registry of Standard Biological Parts BBa J23119)
   5513..6226    +  CDS            superfolder GFP: GFP variant that folds robustly even when fused to poorly folded proteins (Pédelacq et al., 2006)
   6251..6275    +  CDS            lacZα (fragment): LacZα fragment of β-galactosidase; lacZ fragment
   6286..91      +  terminator     lambda t0 terminator (across the origin): transcription terminator from phage lambda
