[The description below was written by a language model from this plasmid's Addgene catalogue record and pLannotate feature annotations shown in this document.]
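Description:
pMGB is a low-copy bacterial shuttle vector of about 6.3 kb, designed to replicate in both Escherichia coli and the magnetotactic bacterium Magnetospirillum magneticum. According to the record, it combines a partial sequence of pMGT, which presumably supplies the Magnetospirillum replication function, with the p15A origin used for maintenance in E. coli. The feature table leaves roughly the first 2.7 kb unannotated. This stretch is probably where the pMGT-derived region lies, although the record does not say so explicitly. Selection is by kanamycin through a Tn5-derived neo (nptII) gene. Short fragments of the adjacent ble and Tn5 transposase genes flank it and appear to be non-functional remnants carried over with the resistance cassette. An incP oriT together with traJ allows the plasmid to be mobilised by conjugation from a suitable E. coli donor strain, a common route for introducing DNA into hosts such as Magnetospirillum.

The payload is a constitutive superfolder GFP reporter cassette assembled by Gibson cloning. The catalogue lists the promoter as PJ23101, whereas the automated annotation labels the 35 bp element upstream of sfGFP as J23119. These Anderson-family synthetic promoters differ by only a few bases, so the annotation is probably a near match rather than a true discrepancy. The cassette is insulated upstream by an rrnB T1 terminator and terminated downstream by the lambda t0 terminator, with a very short lacZα remnant between sfGFP and the terminator. pMGB serves as a fluorescent reporter and a base expression vector for genetic engineering of M. magneticum, within work on tuning the properties of its iron oxide nanoparticles.
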