Addgene plasmid #139932: pMGB
Purpose: M. magneticum/E. coli shuttle vector (partial sequence of pMGT and p15A)
Depositing lab: Christopher Voigt. Depositing organization: Massachusetts Institute of Technology. Publication: Genetic Tuning of Iron Oxide Nanoparticle Size, Shape, and Surface Properties in Magnetospirillum magneticum. Furubayashi M, Wallace AK, González LM, Jahnke JP, Hanrahan BM, Payne AL, Stratis-Cullum DN, Gray MT, Liu H, Rhoads MK, Voigt CA. Adv. Funct. Mater. 2021, 31, 2004813 10.1002/adfm.202004813.
Backbone
  Vector backbone: pMGB
  Vector type: Bacterial Expression
Growth in bacteria
  Bacterial resistance: Kanamycin, 50 μg/mL
  Growth temperature: 37°C
  Growth strain: DH5alpha
  Copy number: Low Copy
Gene/Insert
  Gene/Insert name: sfGFP
  Species: Synthetic
  Promoter: PJ23101
  Cloning method: Gibson Cloning
Terms and licenses: Academic/Nonprofit Terms; Industry Terms: Not Available to Industry
How to cite: pMGB was a gift from Christopher Voigt (Addgene plasmid # 139932 ; http://n2t.net/addgene:139932 ; RRID:Addgene_139932)
